Addgene plasmid #87659: pNCMV HPV8 E6 R138S
Purpose: Flag/HA tagged HPV8 E6 R138S
Depositing lab: Karl Munger. Depositing organization: Tufts University. Publication: Cutaneous HPV8 and MmuPV1 E6 Proteins Target the NOTCH and TGF-beta Tumor Suppressors to Inhibit Differentiation and Sustain Keratinocyte Proliferation. Meyers JM, Uberoi A, Grace M, Lambert PF, Munger K. PLoS Pathog. 2017 Jan 20;13(1):e1006171. doi: 10.1371/journal.ppat.1006171. PPATHOGENS-D-16-02140 PubMed 28107544.
Backbone
  Vector backbone: CMV Bam neo
  Backbone size w/o insert (bp): 6550
  Total vector size (bp): 7100
  Modifications to backbone: Flag/HA containing added at BamHI site
  Vector type: Mammalian Expression
  Selectable markers: Neomycin (select with G418)
Growth in bacteria
  Bacterial resistance: Ampicillin, 100 μg/mL
  Growth temperature: 37°C
  Growth strain: DH5alpha
  Copy number: High Copy
Gene/Insert
  Gene/Insert name: HPV 8E6
  Species: HPV
  Insert size (bp): 542
  Mutation: R138S
  GenBank ID: M12737.1
  Promoter: CMV
  Tag / fusion protein: Flag (N terminal on backbone); HA (N terminal on backbone)
  Cloning method: Restriction Enzyme; 5′ cloning site BamHI (not destroyed); 3′ cloning site BamHI (destroyed during cloning)
  Sequencing primers: 5′ Bglobin intron F
Resource information
  A portion of this plasmid was derived from a plasmid made by: The 8E6 template was given to us by Harold Pfister who originally cloned the HPV8 genome. (J. Virology 1986, Pfister H. et al.)
Terms and licenses: Academic/Nonprofit Terms; Industry Terms: Not Available to Industry
Depositor comments: Addgene NGS results found S36L within the E6 translation compared to P06428.1, in addition to the noted R138S mutation
How to cite: pNCMV HPV8 E6 R138S was a gift from Karl Munger (Addgene plasmid # 87659 ; http://n2t.net/addgene:87659 ; RRID:Addgene_87659)
