[The description below was written by a language model from this plasmid's Addgene catalogue record and pLannotate feature annotations shown in this document.]
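Description:
pNCMV HPV8 E6 R138S is a mammalian expression plasmid built on the CMV Bam neo backbone, modified by insertion of a Flag/HA tag cassette at the BamHI site. It is listed at about 7.1 kb, and the sequenced record is 7,051 nt. It is propagated in E. coli as a high-copy plasmid through a ColE1/pUC-type origin with ampicillin selection (AmpR under its own bla promoter). For selection in mammalian cells it carries a neomycin phosphotransferase gene driven by the HSV thymidine kinase promoter and terminated by the HSV TK polyadenylation signal, which confers G418 resistance. The feature table also picks up fragments of lac, rop, bom, Tn5 transposase and ble sequences. These appear to be non-functional remnants of the backbone's construction.

The expression cassette consists of the human CMV immediate-early enhancer and promoter, followed by a rabbit β-globin intron that can improve transcript processing and expression. Next come N-terminal Flag and HA epitope tags fused to the human papillomavirus type 8 E6 open reading frame, then a short β-globin exon remnant and the rabbit β-globin poly(A) signal. The automated annotation labels the E6 coding sequence by similarity to the related HPV5 protein, but the catalogue identifies it as HPV8 E6. The insert carries the R138S substitution, and repository sequencing also found an S36L difference relative to the reference protein.

The double tag allows detection or affinity purification of the E6 mutant after transient or stable expression. The associated study examined how cutaneous papillomavirus E6 proteins target the NOTCH and TGF-β tumor suppressor pathways in keratinocytes. The record does not state the specific functional effect of R138S.
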