Features (pLannotate 1.2.2; 24 found; start..end, strand, type, name):
      1..380     +  enhancer       CMV enhancer: human cytomegalovirus immediate early enhancer
    381..584     +  promoter       CMV promoter: human cytomegalovirus (CMV) immediate early promoter
    696..1268    +  intron         β-globin intron: intron from rabbit β-globin gene
   1341..1361    +  CDS            FLAG (fragment): FLAG® epitope tag, followed by an enterokinase cleavage site
   1374..1400    +  CDS            3xHA (fragment): three tandem HA epitope tags
   1407..1874    +  CDS            E6: VE6_HPV05 - Experimental evidence at protein level: Swiss-Prot protein existence level 1. Plays a major role in the induction and maintenance of cellular transformation. E6 associates with host UBE3A/E6-AP ubiquitin- protein ligase and modulates its activity. Protects host keratinocytes from apoptosis by mediating the degradation of host BAK1. May also inhibit host immune response. From Human papillomavirus 5.
   1890..1967    +  CDS            HBB (fragment): HBB_PONPY - Experimental evidence at transcript level: Swiss-Prot protein existence level 2. Involved in oxygen transport from the lung to the various peripheral tissues. From Pongo pygmaeus (Bornean orangutan).
   2038..2093    +  polyA_signal   β-globin poly(A) signal: rabbit β-globin polyadenylation signal (Gil and Proudfoot, 1987)
   2475..2491    -  protein_bind   lac operator: The lac repressor binds to the lac operator to inhibit transcription in E. coli. This inhibition can be relieved by adding lactose or isopropyl-β-D-thiogalactopyranoside (IPTG). lac repressor encoded by lacI
   2499..2529    -  promoter       lac promoter: promoter for the E. coli lac operon
   2544..2565    -  protein_bind   CAP binding site: CAP binding activates transcription in the presence of cAMP. E. coli catabolite activator protein
   2578..2670    -  CDS            lacI (fragment): lac repressor; lacI; The lac repressor binds to the lac operator to inhibit transcription in E. coli. This inhibition can be relieved by adding lactose or isopropyl-β-D-thiogalactopyranoside (IPTG).
   2853..3441    -  rep_origin     ori: high-copy-number ColE1/pMB1/pBR322/pUC origin of replication
   3612..4472    -  CDS            AmpR: β-lactamase; bla; confers resistance to ampicillin, carbenicillin, and related antibiotics
   4473..4577    -  promoter       AmpR promoter: bla
   4672..4707    +  CDS            rop (fragment): Rop protein, which maintains plasmids at low copy number; rop
   4809..4908    +  misc_feature   bom (fragment): basis of mobility region from pBR322
   4914..5068    -  CDS            lacZα (fragment): LacZα fragment of β-galactosidase; lacZ fragment
   5072..5395    +  CDS            tnpA (fragment): TN5P_ECOLX - Also known as tnp. Experimental evidence at protein level: Swiss-Prot protein existence level 1. Mediates transposition of transposon Tn5 by a 'cut and paste' mechanism. First, the monomeric transposase binds the 19 bp inverted DNA repeats flanking the transposon. Then, dimerization of the DNA- bound transposase creates a synaptic DNA complex. After nicking of the first DNA strand, excision of the transposon proceeds through a series of intermediates. The transposase then mediates the insertion of the transposon at a new site by strand transfer. The activity of the wild- type tran
   5478..5623    +  promoter       HSV TK promoter: herpes simplex virus thymidine kinase promoter
   5680..6471    +  CDS            neo: KKA2_KLEPN - Also known as kan, nptII. Experimental evidence at protein level: Swiss-Prot protein existence level 1. Resistance to kanamycin, neomycin, paromomycin, ribostamycin, butirosin and gentamicin B. From Klebsiella pneumoniae.
   6495..6650    +  CDS            ble (fragment): BLE_KLEPN - Experimental evidence at protein level: Swiss-Prot protein existence level 1. Binding protein with a strong affinity to the bleomycin family of antibiotics. Binds to CL990; an antimitotic-antibiotic compound. From Klebsiella pneumoniae.
   6712..6759    +  polyA_signal   HSV TK poly(A) signal: herpes simplex virus thymidine kinase polyadenylation signal (Cole and Stacy, 1985)
   6850..6866    -  polyA_signal   bGH poly(A) signal (fragment): bovine growth hormone polyadenylation signal
>Addgene plasmid #87659 | pNCMV HPV8 E6 R138S | addgene full sequence | sequence record 180206 | Addgene NGS Result
GACATTGATTATTGACTAGTTATTAATAGTAATCAATTACGGGGTCATTAGTTCATAGCCCATATATGGA
GTTCCGCGTTACATAACTTACGGTAAATGGCCCGCCTGGCTGACCGCCCAACGACCCCCGCCCATTGACG
TCAATAATGACGTATGTTCCCATAGTAACGCCAATAGGGACTTTCCATTGACGTCAATGGGTGGAGTATT
TACGGTAAACTGCCCACTTGGCAGTACATCAAGTGTATCATATGCCAAGTACGCCCCCTATTGACGTCAA
TGACGGTAAATGGCCCGCCTGGCATTATGCCCAGTACATGACCTTATGGGACTTTCCTACTTGGCAGTAC
ATCTACGTATTAGTCATCGCTATTACCATGGTGATGCGGTTTTGGCAGTACATCAATGGGCGTGGATAGC
GGTTTGACTCACGGGGATTTCCAAGTCTCCACCCCATTGACGTCAATGGGAGTTTGTTTTGGCACCAAAA
TCAACGGGACTTTCCAAAATGTCGTAACAACTCCGCCCCATTGACGCAAATGGGCGGTAGGCGTGTACGG
TGGGAGGTCTATATAAGCAGAGCTCGTTTAGTGAACCGTCAGATCGCCTGGAGACGCCATCCACGCTGTT
TTGACCTCCATAGAAGACACCGGGACCGATCCAGCCTCCGGTCGACCGATCCTGAGAACTTCAGGGTGAG
TTTGGGGACCCTTGATTGTTCTTTCTTTTTCGCTATTGTAAAATTCATGTTATATGGAGGGGGCAAAGTT
TTCAGGGTGTTGTTTAGAATGGGAAGATGTCCCTTGTATCACCATGGACCCTCATGATAATTTTGTTTCT
TTCACTTTCTACTCTGTTGACAACCATTGTCTCCTCTTATTTTCTTTTCATTTTCTGTAACTTTTTCGTT
AAACTTTAGCTTGCATTTGTAACGAATTTTTAAATTCACTTTTGTTTATTTGTCAGATTGTAAGTACTTT
CTCTAATCACTTTTTTTTCAAGGCAATCAGGGTATATTATATTGTACTTCAGCACAGTTTTAGAGAACAA
TTGTTATAATTAAATGATAAGGTAGAATATTTCTGCATATAAATTCTGGCTGGCGTGGAAATATTCTTAT
TGGTAGAAACAACTACACCCTGGTCATCATCCTGCCTTTCTCTTTATGGTTACAATGATATACACTGTTT
GAGATGAGGATAAAATACTCTGAGTCCAAACCGGGCCCCTCTGCTAACCATGTTCATGCCTTCTTCTCTT
TCCTACAGCTCCTGGGCAACGTGCTGGTTGTTGTGCTGTCTCATCATTTTGGCAAAGAATTCCTCGACGG
ATCTATGGACTACAAGGATGACGATGACAAGCTCGATGGAGGATACCCATACGATGTTCCAGATTACGCT
GATATCGGATCCGACGGGCAGGACAAGGCTTCATATTTAGACACTAATAAGGACGAGCTACCCTCTACTA
TTAAAGAGTTAGCTGCGGCTTTAGGTATTCCATTGCAGGACTGTTTAGTACCGTGCAACTTTTGTGGTAA
CTTTTTGGATTTCTTAGAACTGTGTGAGTTTGACAAAAAGAGACTGTGCCTAATTTGGAAAAATTACGTT
GTTACTGCGTGTTGTCGTTGTTGTTGTGTAGCAACCGCAACGTTTGAATTTAATGAATATTATGAGCAAA
CTGTGCTAGGCAGAGATATTGAATTAGCTACAGGACGTTCAATTTTTGAGATAGACGTTAGGTGTCAAAA
CTGCTTGTCATTTTTGGATATCATAGAGAAATTAGATTGCTGTGGGAGAGGCCGTCCCTTTCATAAAGTT
AGCGGAGGCTGGAAAGGAGTTTGCAGGCTTTGTAAGCATTTGTATCATGATTGGTAAAGATCCGTCGAGG
AATTCACTCCTCAGGTGCAGGCTGCCTATCAGAAGGTGGTGGCTGGTGTGGCCAATGCCCTGGCTCACAA
ATACCACTGAGATCTTTTTCCCTCTGCCAAAAATTATGGGGACATCATGAAGCCCCTTGAGCATCTGACT
TCTGGCTAATAAAGGAAATTTATTTTCATTGCAATAGTGTGTTGGAATTTTTTGTGTCTCTCACTCGGAA
GGACATATGGGAGGGCAAATCATTTAAAACATCAGAATGAGTATTTGGTTTAGAGTTTGGCAACATATGC
CCATATGCTGGCTGCCATGAACAAAGGTTGGCTATAAAGAGGTCATCAGTATATGAAACAGCCCCCTGCT
GTCCATTCCTTATTCCATAGAAAAGCCTTGACTTGAGGTTAGATTTTTTTTATATTTTGTTTTGTGTTAT
TTTTTTCTTTAACATCCCTAAAATTTTCCTTACATGTTTTACTAGCCAGATTTTTCCTCCTCTCCTGACT
ACTCCCAGTCATAGCTGTCCCTCTTCTCTTATGGAGATCCCTCGACGGATCGGCCGCAATTCGTAATCAT
GTCATAGCTGTTTCCTGTGTGAAATTGTTATCCGCTCACAATTCCACACAACATACGAGCCGGAAGCATA
AAGTGTAAAGCCTGGGGTGCCTAATGAGTGAGCTAACTCACATTAATTGCGTTGCGCTCACTGCCCGCTT
TCCAGTCGGGAAACCTGTCGTGCCAGCTGCATTAATGAATCGGCCAACGCGCGGGGAGAGGCGGTTTGCG
TATTGGGCGCTCTTCCGCTTCCTCGCTCACTGACTCGCTGCGCTCGGTCGTTCGGCTGCGGCGAGCGGTA
TCAGCTCACTCAAAGGCGGTAATACGGTTATCCACAGAATCAGGGGATAACGCAGGAAAGAACATGTGAG
CAAAAGGCCAGCAAAAGGCCAGGAACCGTAAAAAGGCCGCGTTGCTGGCGTTTTTCCATAGGCTCCGCCC
CCCTGACGAGCATCACAAAAATCGACGCTCAAGTCAGAGGTGGCGAAACCCGACAGGACTATAAAGATAC
CAGGCGTTTCCCCCTGGAAGCTCCCTCGTGCGCTCTCCTGTTCCGACCCTGCCGCTTACCGGATACCTGT
CCGCCTTTCTCCCTTCGGGAAGCGTGGCGCTTTCTCATAGCTCACGCTGTAGGTATCTCAGTTCGGTGTA
GGTCGTTCGCTCCAAGCTGGGCTGTGTGCACGAACCCCCCGTTCAGCCCGACCGCTGCGCCTTATCCGGT
AACTATCGTCTTGAGTCCAACCCGGTAAGACACGACTTATCGCCACTGGCAGCAGCCACTGGTAACAGGA
TTAGCAGAGCGAGGTATGTAGGCGGTGCTACAGAGTTCTTGAAGTGGTGGCCTAACTACGGCTACACTAG
AAGAACAGTATTTGGTATCTGCGCTCTGCTGAAGCCAGTTACCTTCGGAAAAAGAGTTGGTAGCTCTTGA
TCCGGCAAACAAACCACCGCTGGTAGCGGTGGTTTTTTTGTTTGCAAGCAGCAGATTACGCGCAGAAAAA
AAGGATCTCAAGAAGATCCTTTGATCTTTTCTACGGGGTCTGACGCTCAGTGGAACGAAAACTCACGTTA
AGGGATTTTGGTCATGAGATTATCAAAAAGGATCTTCACCTAGATCCTTTTAAATTAAAAATGAAGTTTT
AAATCAATCTAAAGTATATATGAGTAAACTTGGTCTGACAGTTACCAATGCTTAATCAGTGAGGCACCTA
TCTCAGCGATCTGTCTATTTCGTTCATCCATAGTTGCCTGACTCCCCGTCGTGTAGATAACTACGATACG
GGAGGGCTTACCATCTGGCCCCAGTGCTGCAATGATACCGCGAGACCCACGCTCACCGGCTCCAGATTTA
TCAGCAATAAACCAGCCAGCCGGAAGGGCCGAGCGCAGAAGTGGTCCTGCAACTTTATCCGCCTCCATCC
AGTCTATTAATTGTTGCCGGGAAGCTAGAGTAAGTAGTTCGCCAGTTAATAGTTTGCGCAACGTTGTTGC
CATTGCTACAGGCATCGTGGTGTCACGCTCGTCGTTTGGTATGGCTTCATTCAGCTCCGGTTCCCAACGA
TCAAGGCGAGTTACATGATCCCCCATGTTGTGCAAAAAAGCGGTTAGCTCCTTCGGTCCTCCGATCGTTG
TCAGAAGTAAGTTGGCCGCAGTGTTATCACTCATGGTTATGGCAGCACTGCATAATTCTCTTACTGTCAT
GCCATCCGTAAGATGCTTTTCTGTGACTGGTGAGTACTCAACCAAGTCATTCTGAGAATAGTGTATGCGG
CGACCGAGTTGCTCTTGCCCGGCGTCAATACGGGATAATACCGCGCCACATAGCAGAACTTTAAAAGTGC
TCATCATTGGAAAACGTTCTTCGGGGCGAAAACTCTCAAGGATCTTACCGCTGTTGAGATCCAGTTCGAT
GTAACCCACTCGTGCACCCAACTGATCTTCAGCATCTTTTACTTTCACCAGCGTTTCTGGGTGAGCAAAA
ACAGGAAGGCAAAATGCCGCAAAAAAGGGAATAAGGGCGACACGGAAATGTTGAATACTCATACTCTTCC
TTTTTCAATATTATTGAAGCATTTATCAGGGTTATTGTCTCATGAGCGGATACATATTTGAATGTATTTA
GAAAAATAAACAAATAGGGGTTCCGCGCACATTTCCCCGAAAAGTGCCACCTGACGTCTAAGAAACCATT
ATTATCATGACATTAACCTATAAAAATAGGCGTATCACGAGGCCCTTTCGTCTCGCGCGTTTCGGTGATG
ACGGTGAAAACCTCTGACACATGCAGCTCCCGGAGACGGTCACAGCTTGTCTGTAAGCGGATGCCGGGAG
CAGACAAGCCCGTCAGGGCGCGTCAGCGGGTGTTGGCGGGTGTCGGGGCTGGCTTAACTATGCGGCATCA
GAGCAGATTGTACTGAGAGTGCACCATATGCGGTGTGAAATACCGCACAGATGCGTAAGGAGAAAATACC
GCATCAGGCGCCATTCGCCATTCAGGCTGCGCAACTGTTGGGAAGGGCGATCGGTGCGGGCCTCTTCGCT
ATTACGCCAGCTGGCGAAAGGGGGATGTGCTGCAAGGCGATTAAGTTGGGTAACGCCAGGGTTTTCCCAG
TCACGACGTTGTAAAACGACGGCCAGTGCCAAGCTTCACGCTGCCGCAAGCACTCAGGGCGCAAGGGCTG
CTAAAGGAAGCGGAACACGTAGAAAGCCAGTCCGCAGAAACGGTGCTGACCCCGGATGAATGTCAGCTAC
TGGGCTATCTGGACAAGGGAAAACGCAAGCGCAAAGAGAAAGCAGGTAGCTTGCAGTGGGCTTACATGGC
GATAGCTAGACTGGGCGGTTTTATGGACAGCAAGCGAACCGGAATTGCCAGCTGGGGCGCCCTCTGGTAA
GGTTGGGAAGCCCTGCAAAGTAAACTGGATGGCTTTCTTGCCGCCAAGGATCTGATGGCGCAGGGGATCA
AGATCCTGCTTCATCCCCGTGGCCCGTTGCTCGCGTTTGCTGGCGGTGTCCCCGGAAGAAATATATTTGC
ATGTCTTTAGTTCTATGATGACACAAACCCCGCCCAGCGTCTTGTCATTGGCGAATTCGAACACGCAGAT
GCAGTCGGGGCGGCGCGGTCCCAGGTCCACTTCGCATATTAAGGTGACGCGTGTGGCCTCGAACACCGAG
CGACCCTGCAGCGACCCGCTTAACAGCGTCAACAGCGTGCCGCAGATCTGATCAAGAGACAGGATGAGGA
TCGTTTCGCATGATTGAACAAGATGGATTGCACGCAGGTTCTCCGGCCGCTTGGGTGGAGAGGCTATTCG
GCTATGACTGGGCACAACAGACAATCGGCTGCTCTGATGCCGCCGTGTTCCGGCTGTCAGCGCAGGGGCG
CCCGGTTCTTTTTGTCAAGACCGACCTGTCCGGTGCCCTGAATGAACTGCAGGACGAGGCAGCGCGGCTA
TCGTGGCTGGCCACGACGGGCGTTCCTTGCGCAGCTGTGCTCGACGTTGTCACTGAAGCGGGAAGGGACT
GGCTGCTATTGGGCGAAGTGCCGGGGCAGGATCTCCTGTCATCTCACCTTGCTCCTGCCGAGAAAGTATC
CATCATGGCTGATGCAATGCGGCGGCTGCATACGCTTGATCCGGCTACCTGCCCATTCGACCACCAAGCG
AAACATCGCATCGAGCGAGCACGTACTCGGATGGAAGCCGGTCTTGTCGATCAGGATGATCTGGACGAAG
AGCATCAGGGGCTCGCGCCAGCCGAACTGTTCGCCAGGCTCAAGGCGCGCATGCCCGACGGCGAGGATCT
CGTCGTGACCCATGGCGATGCCTGCTTGCCGAATATCATGGTGGAAAATGGCCGCTTTTCTGGATTCATC
GACTGTGGCCGGCTGGGTGTGGCGGACCGCTATCAGGACATAGCGTTGGCTACCCGTGATATTGCTGAAG
AGCTTGGCGGCGAATGGGCTGACCGCTTCCTCGTGCTTTACGGTATCGCCGCTCCCGATTCGCAGCGCAT
CGCCTTCTATCGCCTTCTTGACGAGTTCTTCTGAGCGGGACTCTGGGGTTCGAAATGACCGACCAAGCGA
CGCCCAACCTGCCATCACGAGATTTCGATTCCACCGCCGCCTTCTATGAAAGGTTGGGCTTCGGAATCGT
TTTCCGGGACGCCGGCTGGATGATCCTCCAGCGCGGGGATCTCATGCTGGAGTTCTTCGCCCACCCCGGG
AGATGGGGGAGGCTAACTGAAACACGGAAGGAGACAATACCGGAAGGAACCCGCGCTATGACGGCAATAA
AAAGACAGAATAAAACGCACGGTGTTGGGTCGTTTGTTCATAAACGCGGGGTTCGGTCCCAGGGCTGGCA
CTCTGTCGATACCCCACCGAGACCCCATTGGGGCCAATACGCCCGCGTTTCTTCCTTTTCCCCACCCCAC
CCCCCAAGTTCGGGTGAAGGCCCAGGGCTCGCAGCCAACGTCGGGGCGGCAAGCCCTGCCATAGCCACGG
GCCCCGTGGGTTAGGGACGGCGGATCGCGGCCCTCTAGAGAGCTTGGCCCATTGCATACGTTGTATCCAT
ATCATAATATGTACATTTATATTGGCTCATGTCCAACATTACCGCCATGTT
